>Addgene plasmid #224702 | pcDNA3.1-GSDMD_Q29A | addgene full sequence | sequence record 444269 | Addgene NGS Result
GACGGATCGGGAGATCTCCCGATCCCCTATGGTGCACTCTCAGTACAATCTGCTCTGATGCCGCATAGTT
AAGCCAGTATCTGCTCCCTGCTTGTGTGTTGGAGGTCGCTGAGTAGTGCGCGAGCAAAATTTAAGCTACA
ACAAGGCAAGGCTTGACCGACAATTGCATGAAGAATCTGCTTAGGGTTAGGCGTTTTGCGCTGCTTCGCG
ATGTACGGGCCAGATATACGCGTTGACATTGATTATTGACTAGTTATTAATAGTAATCAATTACGGGGTC
ATTAGTTCATAGCCCATATATGGAGTTCCGCGTTACATAACTTACGGTAAATGGCCCGCCTGGCTGACCG
CCCAACGACCCCCGCCCATTGACGTCAATAATGACGTATGTTCCCATAGTAACGCCAATAGGGACTTTCC
ATTGACGTCAATGGGTGGAGTATTTACGGTAAACTGCCCACTTGGCAGTACATCAAGTGTATCATATGCC
AAGTACGCCCCCTATTGACGTCAATGACGGTAAATGGCCCGCCTGGCATTATGCCCAGTACATGACCTTA
TGGGACTTTCCTACTTGGCAGTACATCTACGTATTAGTCATCGCTATTACCATGGTGATGCGGTTTTGGC
AGTACATCAATGGGCGTGGATAGCGGTTTGACTCACGGGGATTTCCAAGTCTCCACCCCATTGACGTCAA
TGGGAGTTTGTTTTGGCACCAAAATCAACGGGACTTTCCAAAATGTCGTAACAACTCCGCCCCATTGACG
CAAATGGGCGGTAGGCGTGTACGGTGGGAGGTCTATATAAGCAGAGCTCTCTGGCTAACTAGAGAACCCA
CTGCTTACTGGCTTATCGAAATTAATACGACTCACTATAGGGAGACCCAAGCTGGCTAGCGTTTAAACTT
AAGCTTGGTACCGAGCTCGGATCCGCCACCATGGGGTCGGCCTTTGAGCGGGTAGTCCGGAGAGTGGTCC
AGGAGCTGGACCATGGTGGGGAGTTCATCCCTGTGACCAGCCTGGCGAGCTCCACTGGCTTCCAGCCCTA
CTGCCTGGTGGTTAGGAAGCCCTCAAGCTCATGGTTCTGGAAACCCCGTTATAAGTGTGTCAACCTGTCT
ATCAAGGACATCCTGGAGCCGGATGCCGCGGAACCAGACGTGCAGCGTGGCAGGAGCTTCCACTTCTACG
ATGCCATGGATGGGCAGATACAGGGCAGCGTGGAGCTGGCAGCCCCAGGACAGGCAAAGATCGCAGGCGG
GGCCGCGGTGTCTGACAGCTCCAGCACCTCAATGAATGTGTACTCGCTGAGTGTGGACCCTAACACCTGG
CAGACTCTGCTCCATGAGAGGCACCTGCGGCAGCCAGAACACAAAGTCCTGCAGCAGCTGCGCAGCCGCG
GGGACAACGTGTACGTGGTGACTGAGGTGCTGCAGACACAGAAGGAGGTGGAAGTCACGCGCACCCACAA
GCGGGAGGGCTCGGGCCGGTTTTCCCTGCCCGGAGCCACGTGCTTGCAGGGTGAGGGCCAGGGCCATCTG
AGCCAGAAGAAGACGGTCACCATCCCCTCAGGCAGCACCCTCGCATTCCGGGTGGCCCAGCTGGTTATTG
ACTCTGACTTGGACGTCCTTCTCTTCCCGGATAAGAAGCAGAGGACCTTCCAGCCACCCGCGACAGGCCA
CAAGCGTTCCACGAGCGAAGGCGCCTGGCCACAGCTGCCCTCTGGCCTCTCCATGATGAGGTGCCTCCAC
AACTTCCTGACAGATGGGGTCCCTGCGGAGGGGGCGTTCACTGAAGACTTCCAGGGCCTACGGGCAGAGG
TGGAGACCATCTCCAAGGAACTGGAGCTTTTGGACAGAGAGCTGTGCCAGCTGCTGCTGGAGGGCCTGGA
GGGGGTGCTGCGGGACCAGCTGGCCCTGCGAGCCTTGGAGGAGGCGCTGGAGCAGGGCCAGAGCCTTGGG
CCGGTGGAGCCCCTGGACGGTCCAGCAGGTGCTGTCCTGGAGTGCCTGGTGTTGTCCTCCGGAATGCTGG
TGCCGGAACTCGCTATCCCTGTTGTCTACCTGCTGGGGGCACTGACCATGCTGAGTGAAACGCAGCACAA
GCTGCTGGCGGAGGCGCTGGAGTCGCAGACCCTGTTGGGGCCGCTCGAGCTGGTGGGCAGCCTCTTGGAG
CAGAGTGCCCCGTGGCAGGAGCGCAGCACCATGTCCCTGCCCCCCGGGCTCCTGGGGAACAGCTGGGGCG
AAGGAGCACCGGCCTGGGTCTTGCTGGACGAGTGTGGCCTAGAGCTGGGGGAGGACACTCCCCACGTGTG
CTGGGAGCCGCAGGCCCAGGGCCGCATGTGTGCACTCTACGCCTCCCTGGCACTGCTATCAGGACTGAGC
CAGGAGCCCCACGATTACAAGGATGACGACGATAAGTGATAAACCCGCTGATCAGCCTCGACTGTGCCTT
CTAGTTGCCAGCCATCTGTTGTTTGCCCCTCCCCCGTGCCTTCCTTGACCCTGGAAGGTGCCACTCCCAC
TGTCCTTTCCTAATAAAATGAGGAAATTGCATCGCATTGTCTGAGTAGGTGTCATTCTATTCTGGGGGGT
GGGGTGGGGCAGGACAGCAAGGGGGAGGATTGGGAAGACAATAGCAGGCATGCTGGGGATGCGGTGGGCT
CTATGGCTTCTGAGGCGGAAAGAACCAGCTGGGGCTCTAGGGGGTATCCCC
[124 nt withheld, positions 2712-2835]
C
[91 nt withheld, positions 2837-2927]
A
[49 nt withheld, positions 2929-2977]
CCTTTGACGTTGGAGTCCACGTTCTTT
[37 nt withheld, positions 3005-3041]
ACCCTATCTCGGTCTATTCTTTTGATTTATAAGGGATTTTGCCGATTTCGGCCTATTGGTTAAAAAATGA
GCTGATTTAACAAAAATTTAACGCGAATTAATTCTGTGGAATGTGTGTCAGTTAGGGTGTGGAAAGTCCC
CAGGCTCCCCAGCAGGCAGAAGTATGCAAAGCATGCATCTCAATTAGTCAGCAACCAGGTGTGGAAAGTC
CCCAGGCTCCCCAGCAGGCAGAAGTATGCAAAGCATGCATCTCAATTAGTCAGCAACCATAGTCCCGCCC
CTAACTCCGCCCATCCCGCCCCTAACTCCGCCCAGTTCCGCCCATTCTCCGCCCCATGGCTGACTAATTT
TTTTTATTTATGCAGAGGCCGAGGCCGCCTCTGCCTCTGAGCTATTCCAGAAGTAGTGAGGAGGCTTTTT
TGGAGGCCTAGGCTTTTGCAAAAAGCTCCCGGGAGCTTGTATATCCATTTTCGGATCTGATCAAGAGACA
GGATGAGGATCGTTTCGCATGATTGAACAAGATGGATTGCACGCAGGTTCTCCGGCCGCTTGGGTGGAGA
GGCTATTCGGCTATGACTGGGCACAACAGACAATCGGCTGCTCTGATGCCGCCGTGTTCCGGCTGTCAGC
GCAGGGGCGCCCGGTTCTTTTTGTCAAGACCGACCTGTCCGGTGCCCTGAATGAACTGCAGGACGAGGCA
GCGCGGCTATCGTGGCTGGCCACGACGGGCGTTCCTTGCGCAGCTGTGCTCGACGTTGTCACTGAAGCGG
GAAGGGACTGGCTGCTATTGGGCGAAGTGCCGGGGCAGGATCTCCTGTCATCTCACCTTGCTCCTGCCGA
GAAAGTATCCATCATGGCTGATGCAATGCGGCGGCTGCATACGCTTGATCCGGCTACCTGCCCATTCGAC
CACCAAGCGAAACATCGCATCGAGCGAGCACGTACTCGGATGGAAGCCGGTCTTGTCGATCAGGATGATC
TGGACGAAGAGCATCAGGGGCTCGCGCCAGCCGAACTGTTCGCCAGGCTCAAGGCGCGCATGCCCGACGG
CGAGGATCTCGTCGTGACCCATGGCGATGCCTGCTTGCCGAATATCATGGTGGAAAATGGCCGCTTTTCT
GGATTCATCGACTGTGGCCGGCTGGGTGTGGCGGACCGCTATCAGGACATAGCGTTGGCTACCCGTGATA
TTGCTGAAGAGCTTGGCGGCGAATGGGCTGACCGCTTCCTCGTGCTTTACGGTATCGCCGCTCCCGATTC
GCAGCGCATCGCCTTCTATCGCCTTCTTGACGAGTTCTTCTGAGCGGGACTCTGGGGTTCGAAATGACCG
ACCAAGCGACGCCCAACCTGCCATCACGAGATTTCGATTCCACCGCCGCCTTCTATGAAAGGTTGGGCTT
CGGAATCGTTTTCCGGGACGCCGGCTGGATGATCCTCCAGCGCGGGGATCTCATGCTGGAGTTCTTCGCC
CACCCCAACTTGTTTATTGCAGCTTATAATGGTTACAAATAAAGCAATAGCATCACAAATTTCACAAATA
AAGCATTTTTTTCACTGCATTCTAGTTGTGGTTTGTCCAAACTCATCAATGTATCTTATCATGTCTGTAT
ACCGTCGACCTCTAGCTAGAGCTTGGCGTAATCATGGTCATAGCTGTTTCCTGTGTGAAATTGTTATCCG
CTCACAATTCCACACAACATACGAGCCGGAAGCATAAAGTGTAAAGCCTGGGGTGCCTAATGAGTGAGCT
AACTCACATTAATTGCGTTGCGCTCACTGCCCGCTTTCCAGTCGGGAAACCTGTCGTGCCAGCTGCATTA
ATGAATCGGCCAACGCGCGGGGAGAGGCGGTTTGCGTATTGGGCGCTCTTCCGCTTCCTCGCTCACTGAC
TCGCTGCGCTCGGTCGTTCGGCTGCGGCGAGCGGTATCAGCTCACTCAAAGGCGGTAATACGGTTATCCA
CAGAATCAGGGGATAACGCAGGAAAGAACATGTGAGCAAAAGGCCAGCAAAAGGCCAGGAACCGTAAAAA
GGCCGCGTTGCTGGCGTTTTTCCATAGGCTCCGCCCCCCTGACGAGCATCACAAAAATCGACGCTCAAGT
CAGAGGTGGCGAAACCCGACAGGACTATAAAGATACCAGGCGTTTCCCCCTGGAAGCTCCCTCGTGCGCT
CTCCTGTTCCGACCCTGCCGCTTACCGGATACCTGTCCGCCTTTCTCCCTTCGGGAAGCGTGGCGCTTTC
TCATAGCTCACGCTGTAGGTATCTCAGTTCGGTGTAGGTCGTTCGCTCCAAGCTGGGCTGTGTGCACGAA
CCCCCCGTTCAGCCCGACCGCTGCGCCTTATCCGGTAACTATCGTCTTGAGTCCAACCCGGTAAGACACG
ACTTATCGCCACTGGCAGCAGCCACTGGTAACAGGATTAGCAGAGCGAGGTATGTAGGCGGTGCTACAGA
GTTCTTGAAGTGGTGGCCTAACTACGGCTACACTAGAAGAACAGTATTTGGTATCTGCGCTCTGCTGAAG
CCAGTTACCTTCGGAAAAAGAGTTGGTAGCTCTTGATCCGGCAAACAAACCACCGCTGGTAGCGGTGGTT
TTTTTGTTTGCAAGCAGCAGATTACGCGCAGAAAAAAAGGATCTCAAGAAGATCCTTTGATCTTTTCTAC
GGGGTCTGACGCTCAGTGGAACGAAAACTCACGTTAAGGGATTTTGGTCATGAGATTATCAAAAAGGATC
TTCACCTAGATCCTTTTAAATTAAAAATGAAGTTTTAAATCAATCTAAAGTATATATGAGTAAACTTGGT
CTGACAGTTACCAATGCTTAATCAGTGAGGCACCTATCTCAGCGATCTGTCTATTTCGTTCATCCATAGT
TGCCTGACTCCCCGTCGTGTAGATAACTACGATACGGGAGGGCTTACCATCTGGCCCCAGTGCTGCAATG
ATACCGCGAGACCCACGCTCACCGGCTCCAGATTTATCAGCAATAAACCAGCCAGCCGGAAGGGCCGAGC
GCAGAAGTGGTCCTGCAACTTTATCCGCCTCCATCCAGTCTATTAATTGTTGCCGGGAAGCTAGAGTAAG
TAGTTCGCCAGTTAATAGTTTGCGCAACGTTGTTGCCATTGCTACAGGCATCGTGGTGTCACGCTCGTCG
TTTGGTATGGCTTCATTCAGCTCCGGTTCCCAACGATCAAGGCGAGTTACATGATCCCCCATGTTGTGCA
AAAAAGCGGTTAGCTCCTTCGGTCCTCCGATCGTTGTCAGAAGTAAGTTGGCCGCAGTGTTATCACTCAT
GGTTATGGCAGCACTGCATAATTCTCTTACTGTCATGCCATCCGTAAGATGCTTTTCTGTGACTGGTGAG
TACTCAACCAAGTCATTCTGAGAATAGTGTATGCGGCGACCGAGTTGCTCTTGCCCGGCGTCAATACGGG
ATAATACCGCGCCACATAGCAGAACTTTAAAAGTGCTCATCATTGGAAAACGTTCTTCGGGGCGAAAACT
CTCAAGGATCTTACCGCTGTTGAGATCCAGTTCGATGTAACCCACTCGTGCACCCAACTGATCTTCAGCA
TCTTTTACTTTCACCAGCGTTTCTGGGTGAGCAAAAACAGGAAGGCAAAATGCCGCAAAAAAGGGAATAA
GGGCGACACGGAAATGTTGAATACTCATACTCTTCCTTTTTCAATATTATTGAAGCATTTATCAGGGTTA
TTGTCTCATGAGCGGATACATATTTGAATGTATTTAGAAAAATAAACAAATAGGGGTTCCGCGCACATTT
CCCCGAAAAGTGCCACCTGACGTC
Features (pLannotate 1.2.2; 21 found; start..end, strand, type, name):
     28..80      -  misc_feature   bom (fragment): basis of mobility region from pBR322
    235..614     +  enhancer       CMV enhancer: human cytomegalovirus immediate early enhancer
    615..818     +  promoter       CMV promoter: human cytomegalovirus (CMV) immediate early promoter
    814..847     +  LTR            5' LTR (truncated) (fragment): truncated 5' long terminal repeat (LTR) from HIV-1
    863..881     +  promoter       T7 promoter: promoter for bacteriophage T7 RNA polymerase
    941..2392    +  CDS            GSDMD: GSDMD_HUMAN - Also known as DFNA5L From Homo sapiens (Human).
   2392..2416    +  CDS            3xFLAG (fragment): three tandem FLAG® epitope tags
   2442..2666    +  polyA_signal   bGH poly(A) signal: bovine growth hormone polyadenylation signal
   2670..2691    +  promoter       SV40 promoter (fragment): SV40 enhancer and early promoter
   2712..3140    +  rep_origin     f1 ori (sequence partly withheld): f1 bacteriophage origin of replication; arrow indicates direction of (+) strand synthesis
   3154..3483    +  promoter       SV40 promoter: SV40 enhancer and early promoter
   3550..4341    +  CDS            neo: KKA2_KLEPN - Also known as kan, nptII. Experimental evidence at protein level: Swiss-Prot protein existence level 1. Resistance to kanamycin, neomycin, paromomycin, ribostamycin, butirosin and gentamicin B. From Klebsiella pneumoniae.
   4365..4523    +  CDS            ble (fragment): BLE_KLEPN - Experimental evidence at protein level: Swiss-Prot protein existence level 1. Binding protein with a strong affinity to the bleomycin family of antibiotics. Binds to CL990; an antimitotic-antibiotic compound. From Klebsiella pneumoniae.
   4518..4639    +  polyA_signal   SV40 poly(A) signal: SV40 polyadenylation signal
   4712..4728    -  protein_bind   lac operator: The lac repressor binds to the lac operator to inhibit transcription in E. coli. This inhibition can be relieved by adding lactose or isopropyl-β-D-thiogalactopyranoside (IPTG). lac repressor encoded by lacI
   4736..4766    -  promoter       lac promoter: promoter for the E. coli lac operon
   4781..4802    -  protein_bind   CAP binding site: CAP binding activates transcription in the presence of cAMP. E. coli catabolite activator protein
   4815..4907    -  CDS            lacI (fragment): lac repressor; lacI; The lac repressor binds to the lac operator to inhibit transcription in E. coli. This inhibition can be relieved by adding lactose or isopropyl-β-D-thiogalactopyranoside (IPTG).
   5090..5678    -  rep_origin     ori: high-copy-number ColE1/pMB1/pBR322/pUC origin of replication
   5849..6709    -  CDS            AmpR: β-lactamase; bla; confers resistance to ampicillin, carbenicillin, and related antibiotics
   6710..6814    -  promoter       AmpR promoter: bla
