[The description below was written by a language model from this plasmid's Addgene catalogue record and pLannotate feature annotations shown in this document.]
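Description:
pcDNA3.1-GSDMD_Q29A is a 6,845 bp mammalian expression plasmid built on a pcDNA3.1 backbone (the depositor specifies the commercial pcDNA3.1+/C-(K)DYK variant) for producing a point-mutated human gasdermin D in transfected mammalian cell lines. It is maintained in E. coli at high copy through a ColE1/pUC-type origin and selected with ampicillin via the β-lactamase gene and its own promoter. An f1 origin is also present, as are small lac promoter/operator remnants typical of this backbone. For selection in mammalian cells, an SV40 enhancer/early promoter drives the neomycin phosphotransferase gene, terminated by an SV40 polyadenylation signal, allowing G418 selection of stable transfectants.

The payload is a 1,452 bp synthesized human GSDMD coding sequence, based on the reference transcript, carrying a single codon change that converts glutamine 29 to alanine. It is transcribed from the human cytomegalovirus immediate-early enhancer and promoter and terminated by the bovine growth hormone polyadenylation signal. A T7 promoter lies between the CMV promoter and the insert, where it can serve for in vitro transcription or as a sequencing primer site. The open reading frame is fused at its C terminus to a FLAG (DYK) epitope for detection or immunoprecipitation. The automated annotation labels this short stretch as a fragment of 3xFLAG, which is consistent with a single tag. A brief match to an HIV-1 LTR and small SV40 promoter, ble, lacI and bom fragments are likely annotation artefacts or backbone remnants rather than functional parts.

The associated publication concerns SARS-CoV-2 3CL main protease and its regulation of caspase activation of gasdermin D/E pores. The record does not state the specific role of the Q29A substitution.
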