Addgene plasmid #224702: pcDNA3.1-GSDMD_Q29A
Purpose: Expression of mutated Gasdermin D_Q29A (GSDMD_Q29A) in transfected mammalian cell lines
Depositing lab: Christopher Overall. Depositing organization: University of British Columbia. Publication: SARS-CoV-2 3CL(pro) (main protease) regulates caspase activation of gasdermin-D/E pores leading to secretion and extracellular activity of 3CL(pro). Grin PM, Baid K, de Jesus HCR, Kozarac N, Bell PA, Jiang SZ, Kappelhoff R, Butler GS, Leborgne NGF, Pan C, Pablos I, Machado Y, Vederas JC, Kim H, Benarafa C, Banerjee A, Overall CM. Cell Rep. 2024 Dec 24;43(12):115080. doi: 10.1016/j.celrep.2024.115080. Epub 2024 Dec 12. PubMed 39673710.
Backbone
  Vector backbone: pcDNA3.1
  Backbone size w/o insert (bp): 5393
  Total vector size (bp): 6845
  Vector type: Mammalian Expression
  Selectable markers: Neomycin (select with G418)
Growth in bacteria
  Bacterial resistance: Ampicillin, 100 μg/mL
  Growth temperature: 37°C
  Growth strain: DH5alpha
  Growth instructions: E. coli Top10 can also be used
  Copy number: High Copy
Gene/Insert
  Gene/Insert name: GSDMD_Q29A
  Species: H. sapiens (human)
  Insert size (bp): 1452
  Mutation: Q29A
  GenBank ID: NM_024736.7
  Entrez Gene: GSDMD (a.k.a. DF5L, DFNA5L, FKSG10, GSDMDC1)
  Promoter: CMV
  Tag / fusion protein: FLAG (C terminal on insert)
  Cloning method: Gene Synthesis
  Sequencing primers: 5′ TAATACGACTCACTATAGGG; 3′ GCTAGTTATTGCTCAGCGG
Resource information
  A portion of this plasmid was derived from a plasmid made by: Genscript
Terms and licenses: Academic/Nonprofit Terms; Industry Terms
Depositor comments: Genscript used their original construct OHu03821D (NM_024736.7) to clone our customized construct. Cloning method: CloneEZ; Vector: pcDNA3.1+/C-(K)DYK. The insert has one mutation changing codon for amino acid Q29 to A29 of Gasdermin-D (GSDMD).
How to cite: pcDNA3.1-GSDMD_Q29A was a gift from Christopher Overall (Addgene plasmid # 224702 ; http://n2t.net/addgene:224702 ; RRID:Addgene_224702)
